Addgene plasmid #103448: LSB-hsa-miR-337-3p
Purpose: Used to sense miRNA activity using fluorescence based tools. hsa-miR-337-3p target in 3' UTR of of mKate. miRNA activity can be measured by the repression of mKate2 relative to EBFP2 fluorescent proteins . Plasmid is inherently unstable; please see Depositor Comments
Depositing lab: Ron Weiss. Depositing organization: Massachusetts Institute of Technology. Publication: A mixed antagonistic/synergistic miRNA repression model enables accurate predictions of multi-input miRNA sensor activity. Gam JJ, Babb J, Weiss R. Nat Commun. 2018 Jun 22;9(1):2430. doi: 10.1038/s41467-018-04575-0. PubMed 29934631.
Backbone
  Vector backbone: Low Sensor Backbone (LSB)
  Vector type: Mammalian Expression, Synthetic Biology
Growth in bacteria
  Bacterial resistance: Ampicillin and Kanamycin, 100 & 50 μg/mL
  Growth temperature: 30°C
  Growth strain: NEB Stable
  Copy number: High Copy
Gene/Insert
  Gene/Insert name: hsa-miR-337-3p target
  Species: H. sapiens (human)
  Entrez Gene: MIR335 (a.k.a. MIRN335, hsa-mir-335, miRNA335, mir-335)
  Promoter: EF-1a
  Cloning method: Gibson Cloning
Terms and licenses: Academic/Nonprofit Terms; Industry Terms: Not Available to Industry
Depositor comments: Please note that this plasmid is inherently unstable due to a repeating poly A element. We recommend performing a diagnostic digest on multiple colonies upon receipt. The depositors would like to note the presence of several discrepancies between the depositor sequence and physical plasmid sequence. In particular, the sequences upstream and downstream of the puromycin coding region have 10 bp insertions which do not affect the ability to perform puromycin selection. The sequences for those regions within the physical plasmids are as follows: Upstream of Puro: GAATTCGACCGCCTGTCTCAAGGTGCCACC; Downstream of Puro: GCTTTGAGACTACGCGTGAATTCACTCCTC.
How to cite: LSB-hsa-miR-337-3p was a gift from Ron Weiss (Addgene plasmid # 103448 ; http://n2t.net/addgene:103448 ; RRID:Addgene_103448)
