[The description below was written by a language model from this plasmid's Addgene catalogue record and pLannotate feature annotations shown in this document.]
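Description:
LSB-hsa-miR-337-3p is a mammalian expression plasmid built on the Low Sensor Backbone (LSB), designed as a two-colour fluorescent reporter of microRNA activity. It replicates in E. coli from a high-copy ColE1/pUC-type origin and carries both ampicillin (β-lactamase) and kanamycin (aph(3')-Ia) resistance genes, and the record lists selection with both antibiotics. A puromycin N-acetyltransferase coding sequence followed by a rabbit β-globin poly(A) signal is also present for selection in mammalian cells, although no promoter for it is annotated in the feature table.

The payload consists of two parallel transcription units of the same design: the human EF-1α core promoter with its intron A, a fluorescent protein coding sequence flanked by Gateway attB1 and attB2 sites (with attB4 upstream of the promoter), and a β-globin 3' region with a poly(A) signal. The first unit expresses the red protein mKate2 and, according to the record, carries a target site for hsa-miR-337-3p in its 3' UTR. This target is not separately annotated, but would lie in the unannotated stretch between attB2 and the β-globin sequences. The second unit expresses EBFP2 without a target and acts as an internal reference. When the miRNA is active in transfected cells, mKate2 output is repressed while EBFP2 is not, so the red-to-blue ratio reports miRNA activity while normalising for plasmid dose.

The depositor notes that the repeated poly(A) elements make the plasmid inherently unstable, and that the physical plasmid has short insertions flanking the puromycin coding region that do not impair selection. The catalogue's gene link points to MIR335 rather than miR-337, which appears to be a record inconsistency.
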