Features (pLannotate 1.2.2; 28 found; start..end, strand, type, name):
     87..675     -  rep_origin     ori: high-copy-number ColE1/pMB1/pBR322/pUC origin of replication
    846..1706    -  CDS            AmpR: β-lactamase; bla; confers resistance to ampicillin, carbenicillin, and related antibiotics
   1707..1778    -  promoter       AmpR promoter: bla
   1857..2456    +  CDS            PuroR: puromycin N-acetyltransferase; pac from Streptomyces alboniger; confers resistance to puromycin
   2461..2541    +  CDS            HBB (fragment): HBB_PONPY - Experimental evidence at transcript level: Swiss-Prot protein existence level 2. Involved in oxygen transport from the lung to the various peripheral tissues. From Pongo pygmaeus (Bornean orangutan).
   2612..2667    +  polyA_signal   β-globin poly(A) signal: rabbit β-globin polyadenylation signal (Gil and Proudfoot, 1987)
   3646..3666    +  protein_bind   attB4: mutant version of attB; core recombination site for the Gateway® BP reaction BP Clonase™
   3734..3945    +  promoter       EF-1α core promoter: core promoter for human elongation factor EF-1α
   3946..4884    +  intron         EF-1α intron A: intron upstream of the start codon of human EF-1α
   4911..4931    +  protein_bind   attB1: mutant version of attB; core recombination site for the Gateway® BP reaction BP Clonase™
   4951..5646    +  CDS            mKate2: mKate2 is a basic (constitutively fluorescent) red fluorescent protein published in 2009, derived from Entacmaea quadricolor. It is reported to be a rapidly-maturing monomer with moderate acid sensitivity.
   5666..5690    -  protein_bind   attB2: mutant version of attB; recombination site for the Gateway® BP reaction BP Clonase™
   5834..5908    +  CDS            HBB (fragment): HBB_PONPY - Experimental evidence at transcript level: Swiss-Prot protein existence level 2. Involved in oxygen transport from the lung to the various peripheral tissues. From Pongo pygmaeus (Bornean orangutan).
   5979..6034    +  polyA_signal   β-globin poly(A) signal: rabbit β-globin polyadenylation signal (Gil and Proudfoot, 1987)
   6418..6443    +  misc_feature   SA: splice acceptor site
   7115..7135    +  protein_bind   attB4: mutant version of attB; core recombination site for the Gateway® BP reaction BP Clonase™
   7203..7414    +  promoter       EF-1α core promoter: core promoter for human elongation factor EF-1α
   7415..8353    +  intron         EF-1α intron A: intron upstream of the start codon of human EF-1α
   8380..8400    +  protein_bind   attB1: mutant version of attB; core recombination site for the Gateway® BP reaction BP Clonase™
   8411..9127    +  CDS            EBFP2: EBFP2 is a basic (constitutively fluorescent) blue fluorescent protein published in 2007, derived from Aequorea victoria. It is reported to be a rapidly-maturing monomer with moderate acid sensitivity.
   9135..9159    -  protein_bind   attB2: mutant version of attB; recombination site for the Gateway® BP reaction BP Clonase™
   9163..9243    +  CDS            HBB (fragment): HBB_PONPY - Experimental evidence at transcript level: Swiss-Prot protein existence level 2. Involved in oxygen transport from the lung to the various peripheral tissues. From Pongo pygmaeus (Bornean orangutan).
   9314..9369    +  polyA_signal   β-globin poly(A) signal: rabbit β-globin polyadenylation signal (Gil and Proudfoot, 1987)
   9752..9774    -  protein_bind   lac operator (fragment): The lac repressor binds to the lac operator to inhibit transcription in E. coli. This inhibition can be relieved by adding lactose or isopropyl-β-D-thiogalactopyranoside (IPTG). lac repressor encoded by lacI
   9778..9808    -  promoter       lac promoter: promoter for the E. coli lac operon
   9823..9844    -  protein_bind   CAP binding site: CAP binding activates transcription in the presence of cAMP. E. coli catabolite activator protein
   9857..9896    -  CDS            lacI (fragment): lac repressor; lacI; The lac repressor binds to the lac operator to inhibit transcription in E. coli. This inhibition can be relieved by adding lactose or isopropyl-β-D-thiogalactopyranoside (IPTG).
  10069..10878   +  CDS            KanR: aminoglycoside phosphotransferase; aph(3')-Ia; confers resistance to kanamycin in bacteria or G418 (Geneticin®) in eukaryotes
>Addgene plasmid #103448 | LSB-hsa-miR-337-3p | depositor full sequence | sequence record 195945 | Full Sequence
AATTGAGGGGATAACGCAGGAAAGAACATGTGAGCAAAAGGCCAGCAAAAGGCCAGGAACCGTAAAAAGG
CCGCGTTGCTGGCGTTTTTCCATAGGCTCCGCCCCCCTGACGAGCATCACAAAAATCGACGCTCAAGTCA
GAGGTGGCGAAACCCGACAGGACTATAAAGATACCAGGCGTTTCCCCCTGGAAGCTCCCTCGTGCGCTCT
CCTGTTCCGACCCTGCCGCTTACCGGATACCTGTCCGCCTTTCTCCCTTCGGGAAGCGTGGCGCTTTCTC
ATAGCTCACGCTGTAGGTATCTCAGTTCGGTGTAGGTCGTTCGCTCCAAGCTGGGCTGTGTGCACGAACC
CCCCGTTCAGCCCGACCGCTGCGCCTTATCCGGTAACTATCGTCTTGAGTCCAACCCGGTAAGACACGAC
TTATCGCCACTGGCAGCAGCCACTGGTAACAGGATTAGCAGAGCGAGGTATGTAGGCGGTGCTACAGAGT
TCTTGAAGTGGTGGCCTAACTACGGCTACACTAGAAGAACAGTATTTGGTATCTGCGCTCTGCTGAAGCC
AGTTACCTTCGGAAAAAGAGTTGGTAGCTCTTGATCCGGCAAACAAACCACCGCTGGTAGCGGTGGTTTT
TTTGTTTGCAAGCAGCAGATTACGCGCAGAAAAAAAGGATCTCAAGAAGATCCTTTGATCTTTTCTACGG
GGTCTGACGCTCAGTGGAACGAAAACTCACGTTAAGGGATTTTGGTCATGAGATTATCAAAAAGGATCTT
CACCTAGATCCTTTTAAATTAAAAATGAAGTTTTAAATCAATCTAAAGTATATATGAGTAAACTTGGTCT
GACAGTTACCAATGCTTAATCAGTGAGGCACCTATCTCAGCGATCTGTCTATTTCGTTCATCCATAGTTG
CCTGACTCCCCGTCGTGTAGATAACTACGATACGGGAGGGCTTACCATCTGGCCCCAGTGCTGCAATGAT
ACCGCGAGAACCACGCTCACCGGCTCCAGATTTATCAGCAATAAACCAGCCAGCCGGAAGGGCCGAGCGC
AGAAGTGGTCCTGCAACTTTATCCGCCTCCATCCAGTCTATTAATTGTTGCCGGGAAGCTAGAGTAAGTA
GTTCGCCAGTTAATAGTTTGCGCAACGTTGTTGCCATTGCTACAGGCATCGTGGTGTCACGCTCGTCGTT
TGGTATGGCTTCATTCAGCTCCGGTTCCCAACGATCAAGGCGAGTTACATGATCCCCCATGTTGTGCAAA
AAAGCGGTTAGCTCCTTCGGTCCTCCGATCGTTGTCAGAAGTAAGTTGGCCGCAGTGTTATCACTCATGG
TTATGGCAGCACTGCATAATTCTCTTACTGTCATGCCATCCGTAAGATGCTTTTCTGTGACTGGTGAGTA
CTCAACCAAGTCATTCTGAGAATAGTGTATGCGGCGACCGAGTTGCTCTTGCCCGGCGTCAATACGGGAT
AATACCGCGCCACATAGCAGAACTTTAAAAGTGCTCATCATTGGAAAACGTTCTTCGGGGCGAAAACTCT
CAAGGATCTTACCGCTGTTGAGATCCAGTTCGATGTAACCCACTCGTGCACCCAACTGATCTTCAGCATC
TTTTACTTTCACCAGCGTTTCTGGGTGAGCAAAAACAGGAAGGCAAAATGCCGCAAAAAAGGGAATAAGG
GCGACACGGAAATGTTGAATACTCATACTCTTCCTTTTTCAATATTATTGAAGCATTTATCAGGGTTATT
GTCTCATGAGCGGATACATATTTGAATGTAGCTCCGAATTTCTCGAGGGCTTGTCGACGACGGCGGTCTC
CGTCGTCAGGATCATGAATTCGACCCGCCTGCCACCATGACCGAGTACAAGCCCACGGTGCGCCTCGCCA
CCCGCGACGACGTCCCCCGGGCCGTACGCACCCTCGCCGCCGCGTTCGCCGACTACCCCGCCACGCGCCA
CACCGTCGACCCGGACCGCCACATCGAGCGGGTCACCGAGCTGCAAGAACTCTTCCTCACGCGCGTCGGG
CTCGACATCGGCAAGGTGTGGGTCGCGGACGACGGCGCCGCGGTGGCGGTCTGGACCACGCCGGAGAGCG
TCGAAGCGGGGGCGGTGTTCGCCGAGATCGGCCCGCGCATGGCCGAGTTGAGCGGTTCCCGGCTGGCCGC
GCAGCAACAGATGGAAGGCCTCCTGGCGCCGCACCGGCCCAAGGAGCCCGCGTGGTTCCTGGCCACCGTC
GGCGTCTCGCCCGACCACCAGGGCAAGGGTCTGGGCAGCGCCGTCGTGCTCCCCGGAGTGGAGGCGGCCG
AGCGCGCCGGGGTGCCCGCCTTCCTGGAGACATCCGCGCCCCGCAACCTCCCCTTCTACGAGCGGCTCGG
CTTCACCGTCACCGCCGACGTCGAGGTGCCCGAAGGACCGCGCACCTGGTGCATGACCCGCAAGCCCGGT
GCCTGATACGCGTGAATTCACTCCTCAGGTGCAGGCTGCCTATCAGAAGGTGGTGGCTGGTGTGGCCAAT
GCCCTGGCTCACAAATACCACTGAGATCTTTTTCCCTCTGCCAAAAATTATGGGGACATCATGAAGCCCC
TTGAGCATCTGACTTCTGGCTAATAAAGGAAATTTATTTTCATTGCAATAGTGTGTTGGAATTTTTTGTG
TCTCTCACTCGGAAGGACATATGGGAGGGCAAATCATTTAAAACATCAGAATGAGTATTTGGTTTAGAGT
TTGGCAACATATGCCCATATGCTGGCTGCCATGAACAAAGGTTGGCTATAAAGAGGTCATCAGTATATGA
AACAGCCCCCTGCTGTCCATTCCTTATTCCATAGAAAAGCCTTGACTTGAGGTTAGATTTTTTTTATATT
TTGTTTTGTGTTATTTTTTTCTTTAACATCCCTAAAATTTTCCTTACATGTTTTACTAGCCAGATTTTTC
CTCCTCTCCTGACTACTCCCAGTCATAGCTGTCCCTCTTCTCTTATGGAGATCCCTCGACCTGCAGCCCA
AGCTTGAATTCTCTAGAATTACCCTGTTATCCCTATGCTTGGTTTACCGAGCTCTTATTGGTTTTCAAAC
TTCATTGACTGTGCCCAACGCGCCTGGGAGCTCACGGGGACAGCCCCCCCCCAAAGCCCCCAGGGATGTA
ATTACGTCCCTCCCCCGCTAGGGGGCAGCAGCGAGCCGCCCGGGGCTCCGCTCCGGTCCGGCGCTCCCCC
CGCATCCCCGAGCCGGCAGCGTGCGGGGACAGCCCGGGCACGGGGAAGGTGGCACGGGATCGCTTTCCTC
TGAACGCTTCTCGCTGCTCTTTGAGCCTGCAGACACCTGGGGGGATACGGGGAAAAAGCTAGGCTGAAAG
ACCGGTTCTTAGAATGACACGCGCCTGGGAGCTCACGGGGACAGCCCCCCCCCAAAGCCCCCAGGGATGT
AATTACGTCCCTCCCCCGCTAGGGGGCAGCAGCGAGCCGCCCGGGGCTCCGCTCCGGTCCGGCGCTCCCC
CCGCATCCCCGAGCCGGCAGCGTGCGGGGACAGCCCGGGCACGGGGAAGGTGGCACGGGATCGCTTTCCT
CTGAACGCTTCTCGCTGCTCTTTGAGCCTGCAGACACCTGGGGGGATACGGGGAAAAAGCTAACTTCTGA
GACGACAACTTTGTATAGAAAAGTTGGCTCCGAATTCGCCCTTGACAGCAGAGATCCAGTTTGGTTAATT
AATTGGCTCCGGTGCCCGTCAGTGGGCAGAGCGCACATCGCCCACAGTCCCCGAGAAGTTGTGGGGAGGG
GTCGGCAATTGAACCGGTGCCTAGAGAAGGTGGCGCGGGGTAAACTGGGAAAGTGATGTCGTGTACTGGC
TCCGCCTTTTTCCCGAGGGTGGGGGAGAACCGTATATAAGTGCAGTAGTCGCCGTGAACGTTCTTTTTCG
CAACGGGTTTGCCGCCAGAACACAGGTAAGTGCCGTGTGTGGTTCCCGCGGGCCTGGCCTCTTTACGGGT
TATGGCCCTTGCGTGCCTTGAATTACTTCCACCTGGCTGCAGTACGTGATTCTTGATCCCGAGCTTCGGG
TTGGAAGTGGGTGGGAGAGTTCGAGGCCTTGCGCTTAAGGAGCCCCTTCGCCTCGTGCTTGAGTTGAGGC
CTGGCCTGGGCGCTGGGGCCGCCGCGTGCGAATCTGGTGGCACCTTCGCGCCTGTCTCGCTGCTTTCGAT
AAGTCTCTAGCCATTTAAAATTTTTGATGACCTGCTGCGACGCTTTTTTTCTGGCAAGATAGTCTTGTAA
ATGCGGGCCAAGATCTGCACACTGGTATTTCGGTTTTTGGGGCCGCGGGCGGCGACGGGGCCCGTGCGTC
CCAGCGCACATGTTCGGCGAGGCGGGGCCTGCGAGCGCGGCCACCGAGAATCGGACGGGGGTAGTCTCAA
GCTGGCCGGCCTGCTCTGGTGCCTGGCCTCGCGCCGCCGTGTATCGCCCCGCCCTGGGCGGCAAGGCTGG
CCCGGTCGGCACCAGTTGCGTGAGCGGAAAGATGGCCGCTTCCCGGCCCTGCTGCAGGGAGCTCAAAATG
GAGGACGCGGCGCTCGGGAGAGCGGGCGGGTGAGTCACCCACACAAAGGAAAAGGGCCTTTCCGTCCTCA
GCCGTCGCTTCATGTGACTCCACGGAGTACCGGGCGCCGTCCAGGCACCTCGATTAGTTCTCGAGCTTTT
GGAGTACGTCGTCTTTAGGTTGGGGGGAGGGGTTTTATGCGATGGAGTTTCCCCACACTGAGTGGGTGGA
GACTGAAGTTAGGCCAGCTTGGCACTTGATGTAATTCTCCTTGGAATTTGCCCTTTTTGAGTTTGGATCT
TGGTTCATTCTCAAGCCTCAGACAGTGGTTCAAAGTTTTTTTCTTCCATTTCAGGTGTCGTGAGAAGGGC
GAATTCGACCCAAGTTTGTACAAAAAAGCAGGCTGGATCCAGGTGCCACCATGGTGAGCGAGCTGATTAA
GGAGAACATGCACATGAAGCTGTACATGGAGGGCACCGTGAACAACCACCACTTCAAGTGCACATCCGAG
GGCGAAGGCAAGCCCTACGAGGGCACCCAGACCATGAGAATCAAGGCGGTCGAGGGCGGCCCTCTCCCCT
TCGCCTTCGACATCCTGGCTACCAGCTTCATGTACGGCAGCAAAACCTTCATCAACCACACCCAGGGCAT
CCCCGACTTCTTTAAGCAGTCCTTCCCCGAGGGCTTCACATGGGAGAGAGTCACCACATACGAAGATGGG
GGCGTGCTGACCGCTACCCAGGACACCAGCCTCCAGGACGGCTGCCTCATCTACAACGTCAAGATCAGAG
GGGTGAACTTCCCATCCAACGGCCCTGTGATGCAGAAGAAAACACTCGGCTGGGAGGCCTCCACCGAGAC
ACTGTACCCCGCTGACGGCGGCCTGGAAGGCAGAGCCGACATGGCCCTGAAGCTCGTGGGCGGGGGCCAC
CTGATCTGCAACCTTAAGACCACATACAGATCCAAGAAACCCGCTAAGAACCTCAAGATGCCCGGCGTCT
ACTATGTGGACAGGAGACTGGAAAGAATCAAGGAGGCCGACAAAGAGACATACGTCGAGCAGCACGAGGT
GGCTGTGGCCAGATACTGCGACCTCCCTAGCAAACTGGGGCACAAACTTAATTGAGAATTCTACCACCCA
GCTTTCTTGTACAAAGTGGTACGTCTCAAGACCAGAGGTCTCTGCTTCCGTGTACGAAGAAAGGCATCAT
ATAGGAGGAAGAAAGGCATCATATAGGAGGAAGAAAGGCATCATATAGGAGGAAGAAAGGCATCATATAG
GAGCAACCAGAAGAGACCTGTGCTTCACTCCTCAGGTGCAGGCTGCCTATCAGAAGGTGGTGGCTGGTGT
GGCCAATGCCCTGGCTCACAAATACCACTGAGATCTTTTTCCCTCTGCCAAAAATTATGGGGACATCATG
AAGCCCCTTGAGCATCTGACTTCTGGCTAATAAAGGAAATTTATTTTCATTGCAATAGTGTGTTGGAATT
TTTTGTGTCTCTCACTCGGAAGGACATATGGGAGGGCAAATCATTTAAAACATCAGAATGAGTATTTGGT
TTAGAGTTTGGCAACATATGCCCATATGCTGGCTGCCATGAACAAAGGTTGGCTATAAAGAGGTCATCAG
TATATGAAACAGCCCCCTGCTGTCCATTCCTTATTCCATAGAAAAGCCTTGACTTGAGGTTAGATTTTTT
TTATATTTTGTTTTGTGTTATTTTTTTCTTTAACATCCCTAAAATTTTCCTTACATGTTTTACTAGCCAG
ATTTTTCCTCCTCTCCTGACTACTCCCAGTCATAGCTGTCCCTCTTCTCTTATGGAGATCCCGAGCGGTG
CGTTTTTATGCTTGTAGTATTGTATAATGTTTTTAAGATCCAAGCTTCTGACCTCTTCTCTTCCTCCCAC
AGGGCCTCGAGACAATTGCATCGATGGTACCAGTGAAAGTCTGCAATGAATTCGAGTTGGCGCGCCTGTC
ATTCTAAATCTCTCTTTCAGCCTAAAGCTTTTTCCCCGTATCCCCCCAGGTGTCTGCAGGCTCAAAGAGC
AGCGAGAAGCGTTCAGAGGAAAGCGATCCCGTGCCACCTTCCCCGTGCCCGGGCTGTCCCCGCACGCTGC
CGGCTCGGGGATGCGGGGGGAGCGCCGGACCGGAGCGGAGCCCCGGGCGGCTCGCTGCTGCCCCCTAGCG
GGGGAGGGACGTAATTACATCCCTGGGGGCTTTGGGAGGGGGCTGTCCCCGTGAGCTCCCAGGCGCGCCT
GTCATTCTAAATCTCTCTTTCAGCCTAAAGCTTTTTCCCCGTATCCCCCCAGGTGTCTGCAGGCTCAAAG
AGCAGCGAGAAGCGTTCAGAGGAAAGCGATCCCGTGCCACCTTCCCCGTGCCCGGGCTGTCCCCGCACGC
TGCCGGCTCGGGGATGCGGGGGGAGCGCCGGACCGGAGCGGAGCCCCGGGCGGCTCGCTGCTGCCCCCTA
GCGGGGGAGGGACGTAATTACATCCCTGGGGGCTTTGGGGGGGGGCTGTCCCCGTGAGCTCCCAGGCGCG
CCAACTCGGTACCGTATCGATGTCGACGTTAACGCTAGTGATATCAACTTTGTATAGAAAAGTTGGCTCC
GAATTCGCCCTTGACAGCAGAGATCCAGTTTGGTTAATTAATTGGCTCCGGTGCCCGTCAGTGGGCAGAG
CGCACATCGCCCACAGTCCCCGAGAAGTTGTGGGGAGGGGTCGGCAATTGAACCGGTGCCTAGAGAAGGT
GGCGCGGGGTAAACTGGGAAAGTGATGTCGTGTACTGGCTCCGCCTTTTTCCCGAGGGTGGGGGAGAACC
GTATATAAGTGCAGTAGTCGCCGTGAACGTTCTTTTTCGCAACGGGTTTGCCGCCAGAACACAGGTAAGT
GCCGTGTGTGGTTCCCGCGGGCCTGGCCTCTTTACGGGTTATGGCCCTTGCGTGCCTTGAATTACTTCCA
CCTGGCTGCAGTACGTGATTCTTGATCCCGAGCTTCGGGTTGGAAGTGGGTGGGAGAGTTCGAGGCCTTG
CGCTTAAGGAGCCCCTTCGCCTCGTGCTTGAGTTGAGGCCTGGCCTGGGCGCTGGGGCCGCCGCGTGCGA
ATCTGGTGGCACCTTCGCGCCTGTCTCGCTGCTTTCGATAAGTCTCTAGCCATTTAAAATTTTTGATGAC
CTGCTGCGACGCTTTTTTTCTGGCAAGATAGTCTTGTAAATGCGGGCCAAGATCTGCACACTGGTATTTC
GGTTTTTGGGGCCGCGGGCGGCGACGGGGCCCGTGCGTCCCAGCGCACATGTTCGGCGAGGCGGGGCCTG
CGAGCGCGGCCACCGAGAATCGGACGGGGGTAGTCTCAAGCTGGCCGGCCTGCTCTGGTGCCTGGCCTCG
CGCCGCCGTGTATCGCCCCGCCCTGGGCGGCAAGGCTGGCCCGGTCGGCACCAGTTGCGTGAGCGGAAAG
ATGGCCGCTTCCCGGCCCTGCTGCAGGGAGCTCAAAATGGAGGACGCGGCGCTCGGGAGAGCGGGCGGGT
GAGTCACCCACACAAAGGAAAAGGGCCTTTCCGTCCTCAGCCGTCGCTTCATGTGACTCCACGGAGTACC
GGGCGCCGTCCAGGCACCTCGATTAGTTCTCGAGCTTTTGGAGTACGTCGTCTTTAGGTTGGGGGGAGGG
GTTTTATGCGATGGAGTTTCCCCACACTGAGTGGGTGGAGACTGAAGTTAGGCCAGCTTGGCACTTGATG
TAATTCTCCTTGGAATTTGCCCTTTTTGAGTTTGGATCTTGGTTCATTCTCAAGCCTCAGACAGTGGTTC
AAAGTTTTTTTCTTCCATTTCAGGTGTCGTGAGAAGGGCGAATTCGACCCAAGTTTGTACAAAAAAGCAG
GCTCGCCACCATGGTGAGCAAGGGCGAGGAGCTGTTCACCGGGGTGGTGCCCATCCTGGTCGAGCTGGAC
GGCGACGTAAACGGCCACAAGTTCAGCGTGAGGGGCGAGGGCGAGGGCGATGCCACCAACGGCAAGCTGA
CCCTGAAGTTCATCTGCACCACCGGCAAGCTGCCCGTGCCCTGGCCCACCCTCGTGACCACCCTGAGCCA
CGGCGTGCAGTGCTTCGCCCGCTACCCCGACCACATGAAGCAGCACGACTTCTTCAAGTCCGCCATGCCC
GAAGGCTACGTCCAGGAGCGCACCATCTTCTTCAAGGACGACGGCACCTACAAGACCCGCGCCGAGGTGA
AGTTCGAGGGCGACACCCTAGTGAACCGCATCGAGCTGAAGGGCGTCGACTTCAAGGAGGACGGCAACAT
CCTGGGGCACAAGCTGGAGTACAACTTCAACAGCCACAACATCTATATCATGGCCGTCAAGCAGAAGAAC
GGCATCAAGGTGAACTTCAAGATCCGCCACAACGTGGAGGACGGCAGCGTGCAGCTCGCCGACCACTACC
AGCAGAACACCCCCATCGGCGACGGCCCCGTGCTGCTGCCCGACAGCCACTACCTGAGCACCCAGTCCGT
GCTGAGCAAAGACCCCAACGAGAAGCGCGATCACATGGTCCTGCTGGAGTTCCGCACCGCCGCCGGGATC
ACTCTCGGCATGGACGAGCTGTACAAGTAATACCACCCAGCTTTCTTGTACAAAGTGGTACGCGTGAATT
CACTCCTCAGGTGCAGGCTGCCTATCAGAAGGTGGTGGCTGGTGTGGCCAATGCCCTGGCTCACAAATAC
CACTGAGATCTTTTTCCCTCTGCCAAAAATTATGGGGACATCATGAAGCCCCTTGAGCATCTGACTTCTG
GCTAATAAAGGAAATTTATTTTCATTGCAATAGTGTGTTGGAATTTTTTGTGTCTCTCACTCGGAAGGAC
ATATGGGAGGGCAAATCATTTAAAACATCAGAATGAGTATTTGGTTTAGAGTTTGGCAACATATGCCCAT
ATGCTGGCTGCCATGAACAAAGGTTGGCTATAAAGAGGTCATCAGTATATGAAACAGCCCCCTGCTGTCC
ATTCCTTATTCCATAGAAAAGCCTTGACTTGAGGTTAGATTTTTTTTATATTTTGTTTTGTGTTATTTTT
TTCTTTAACATCCCTAAAATTTTCCTTACATGTTTTACTAGCCAGATTTTTCCTCCTCTCCTGACTACTC
CCAGTCATAGCTGTCCCTCTTCTCTTATGGAGATCCCTCGACCTGCAGCCCAAGCTTGGCGTAATCATGG
TCATAGCTGTTTCCTGTGTGAAATTGTTATCCGCTCACAATTCCACACAACATACGAGCCGGAAGCATAA
AGTGTAAAGCCTGGGGTGCCTAATGAGTGAGCTAACTCACATTAATTGCGTTGCGCTCACTGCCCGCTTT
CCAGTCGGGAAACCTGTCGTGCCAGCGGATCGACAGTACTAAGCTTGGTCTAATACCCAATCTCTCGTCT
TATCCAGATGTTTTATACGCCTCTGGCCCGTGTCTCAAAATCTCTGATGTTACATTGCACAAGATAAAAT
AATATCATCATGAACAATAAAACTGTCTGCTTACATAAACAGTAATACAAGGGGTGTTATGAGCCATATT
CAACGGGAAACGTCGAGGCCGCGATTAAATTCCAACATGGATGCTGATTTATATGGGTATAAATGGGCTC
GCGATAATGTCGGGCAATCAGGTGCGACAATCTATCGCTTGTATGGGAAGCCCGATGCGCCAGAGTTGTT
TCTGAAACATGGCAAAGGTAGCGTTGCCAATGATGTTACAGATGAGATGGTCAGACTAAACTGGCTGACG
GAATTTATGCCTCTTCCGACCATCAAGCATTTTATCCGTACTCCTGATGATGCATGGTTACTCACCACTG
CGATCCCCGGAAAAACAGCATTCCAGGTATTAGAAGAATATCCTGATTCAGGTGAAAATATTGTTGATGC
GCTGGCAGTGTTCCTGCGCCGGTTGCATTCGATTCCTGTTTGTAATTGTCCTTTTAACAGCGATCGCGTA
TTTCGTCTCGCTCAGGCGCAATCACGAATGAATAACGGTTTGGTTGATGCGAGTGATTTTGATGACGAGC
GTAATGGCTGGCCTGTTGAACAAGTCTGGAAAGAAATGCATAAACTTTTGCCATTCTCACCGGATTCAGT
CGTCACTCATGGTGATTTCTCACTTGATAACCTTATTTTTGACGAGGGGAAATTAATAGGTTGTATTGAT
GTTGGACGAGTCGGAATCGCAGACCGATACCAGGATCTTGCCATCCTATGGAACTGCCTCGGTGAGTTTT
CTCCTTCATTACAGAAACGGCTTTTTCAAAAATATGGTATTGATAATCCTGATATGAATAAATTGCAGTT
TCATTTGATGCTCGATGAGTTTTTCTAATCAGAATTGGTTAATTGGTTGTAACACTGGCAGAGCATTACG
CTGACTTGACGGGACGGCGCAAGCTCATGACCAAAATCCCTTAACGTGAGTTACGCGTCGTTCCACTGAG
CGTCAGAGGTATCACTAGTATTACAGAGGTAAGTTATAACAGTCGCCTAACCC
