>Addgene plasmid #103448 | LSB-hsa-miR-337-3p | depositor partial sequence | sequence record 195946 | hsa-miR-337-3p target
GAAGAAAGGCATCATATAGGAG
