>Addgene plasmid #103448 | LSB-hsa-miR-337-3p | addgene partial sequence | sequence record 270647 | mKate2-F 5'-ACCCGCTAAGAACCTCAAGA-3'
ATCAAGGAGGCCGACAAAGAGACATACGTCGAGCAGCACGAGGTGGCTGTGGCCAGATACTGCGACCTCC
CTAGCAAACTGGGGCACAAACTTAATTGAGAATTCTACCACCCAGCTTTCTTGTACAAAGTGGTACGTCT
CAAGACCAGAGGTCTCTGCTTCCGTGTACGAAGAAAGGCATCATATAGGAGGAAGAAAGGCATCATATAG
GAGGAAGAAAGGCATCATATAGGAGGAAGAAAGGCATCATATAGGAGCAACCAGAAGAGACCTGTGCTTC
ACTCCTCAGGTGCAGGCTGCCTATCAGAAGGTGGTGGCTGGTGTGGCCAATGCCCTGGCTCACAAATACC
ACTGAGATCTTTTTCCCTCTGCCAAAAATTATGGGGACATCATGAAGCCCCTTGAGCATCTGACTTCTGG
CTAATAAAGGAAATTTATTTTCATTGCAATAGTGTGTTGGAATTTTTTGTGTCTCTCACTCGGAAGGACA
TATGGGAGGGCAAATCATTTAAAACATCAGAATGAGTATTTGGTTTAGAGTTTGGCAACATATGCCCATA
TGCTGGCTGCCATGAACAA
